>Addgene plasmid #207369 | B-HeFSpCas9-A848K | addgene full sequence | sequence record 408749 | Addgene Partial NGS Result
CTAGAGGTACCCGTTACATAACTTACGGTAAATGGCCCGCCTGGCTGACCGCCCAACGACCCCCGCCCAT
TGACGTCAATAGTAACGCCAATAGGGACTTTCCATTGACGTCAATGGGTGGAGTATTTACGGTAAACTGC
CCACTTGGCAGTACATCAAGTGTATCATATGCCAAGTACGCCCCCTATTGACGTCAATGACGGTAAATGG
CCCGCCTGGCATTGTGCCCAGTACATGACCTTATGGGACTTTCCTACTTGGCAGTACATCTACGTATTAG
TCATCGCTATTACCATGGTCGAGGTGAGCCCCACGTTCTGCTTCACTCTCCCCATCTCCCCCCCCTCCCC
ACCCCCAATTTTGTATTTATTTATTTTTTAATTATTTTGTGCAGCGATGGGGGCGGGGGGGGGGGGGGGG
CGCGCGCCRGGGGGGGCGGGGCGGGGCGRGGGGCGGGGCGGGGCGAGGCGGAGAGGTGCGGCGGCAGCCA
ATCAGAGCGGCGCGCTCCGAAAGTTTCCTTTTATGGCGAGGCGGCGGCGGCGGCGGCCCTATAAAAAGCG
AAGCGCGCGGCGGGCGGGAGTCGCTGCGCGCTGCCTTCGCCCCGTGCCCCGCTCCGCCGCCGCCTCGCGC
CGCCCGCCCCGGCTCTGACTGACCGCGTTACTCCCACAGGTGAGCGGGCGGGACGGCCCTTCTCCTCCGG
GCTGTAATTAGCTGAGCAAGAGGTAAGGGTTTAAGGGATGGTTGGTTGGTGGGGTATTAATGTTTAATTA
CCTGGAGCACCTGCCTGAAATCACTTTTTTTCAGGTTGGACCGGTGCCACCATGGACTATAAGGACCACG
ACGGAGACTACAAGGATCATGATATTGATTACAAAGACGATGACGATAAGATGGCCCCAAAGAAGAAGCG
GAAGGTCGGTATCCACGGAGTCCCAGCAGCCGACAAGAAGTACAGCATCGGCCTGGACATCGGCACCAAC
TCTGTGGGCTGGGCCGTGATCACCGACGAGTACAAGGTGCCCAGCAAGAAATTCAAGGTGCTGGGCAACA
CCGACCGGCACAGCATCAAGAAGAACCTGATCGGAGCCCTGCTGTTCGACAGCGGCGAAACAGCCGAGGC
CACCCGGCTGAAGAGAACCGCCAGAAGAAGATACACCAGACGGAAGAACCGGATCTGCTATCTGCAAGAG
ATCTTCAGCAACGAGATGGCCAAGGTGGACGACAGCTTCTTCCACAGACTGGAAGAGTCCTTCCTGGTGG
AAGAGGATAAGAAGCACGAGCGGCACCCCATCTTCGGCAACATCGTGGACGAGGTGGCCTACCACGAGAA
GTACCCCACCATCTACCACCTGAGAAAGAAACTGGTGGACAGCACCGACAAGGCCGACCTGCGGCTGATC
TATCTGGCCCTGGCCCACATGATCAAGTTCCGGGGCCACTTCCTGATCGAGGGCGACCTGAACCCCGACA
ACAGCGACGTGGACAAGCTGTTCATCCAGCTGGTGCAGACCTACAACCAGCTGTTCGAGGAAAACCCCAT
CAACGCCAGCGGCGTGGACGCCAAGGCCATCCTGTCTGCCAGACTGAGCAAGAGCAGACGGCTGGAAAAT
CTGATCGCCCAGCTGCCCGGCGAGAAGAAGAATGGCCTGTTCGGAAACCTGATTGCCCTGAGCCTGGGCC
TGACCCCCAACTTCAAGAGCAACTTCGACCTGGCCGAGGATGCCAAACTGCAGCTGAGCAAGGACACCTA
CGACGACGACCTGGACAACCTGCTGGCCCAGATCGGCGACCAGTACGCCGACCTGTTTCTGGCCGCCAAG
AACCTGTCCGACGCCATCCTGCTGAGCGACATCCTGAGAGTGAACACCGAGATCACCAAGGCCCCCCTGA
GCGCCTCTATGATCAAGAGATACGACGAGCACCACCAGGACCTGACCCTGCTGAAAGCTCTCGTGCGGCA
GCAGCTGCCTGAGAAGTACAAAGAGATTTTCTTCGACCAGAGCAAGAACGGCTACGCCGGCTACATTGAC
GGCGGAGCCAGCCAGGAAGAGTTCTACAAGTTCATCAAGCCCATCCTGGAAAAGATGGACGGCACCGAGG
AACTGCTCGTGAAGCTGAACAGAGAGGACCTGCTGCGGAAGCAGCGGACCTTCGACAACGGCAGCATCCC
CCACCAGATCCACCTGGGAGAGCTGCACGCCATTCTGCGGCGGCAGGAAGATTTTTACCCATTCCTGAAG
GACAACCGGGAAAAGATCGAGAAGATCCTGACCTTCCGCATCCCCTACTACGTGGGCCCTCTGGCCAGGG
GAAACAGCAGATTCGCCTGGATGACCAGAAAGAGCGAGGAAACCATCACCCCCTGGAACTTCGAGGAAGT
GGTGGACAAGGGCGCTTCCGCCCAGAGCTTCATCGAGCGGATGACCGCCTTCGATAAGAACCTGCCCAAC
GAGAAGGTGCTGCCCAAGCACAGCCTGCTGTACGAGTACTTCACCGTGTATAACGAGCTGACCAAAGTGA
AATACGTGACCGAGGGAATGAGAAAGCCCGCCTTCCTGAGCGGCGAGCAGAAAAAGGCCATCGTGGACCT
GCTGTTCAAGACCAACCGGAAAGTGACCGTGAAGCAGCTGAAAGAGGACTACTTCAAGAAAATCGAGTGC
TTCGACTCCGTGGAAATCTCCGGCGTGGAAGATCGGTTCAACGCCTCCCTGGGCACATACCACGATCTGC
TGAAAATTATCAAGGACAAGGACTTCCTGGACAATGAGGAAAACGAGGACATTCTGGAAGATATCGTGCT
GACCCTGACACTGTTTGAGGACAGAGAGATGATCGAGGAACGGCTGAAAACCTATGCCCACCTGTTCGAC
GACAAAGTGATGAAGCAGCTGAAGCGGCGGAGATACACCGGCTGGGGCGCGCTGAGCCGGAAGCTGATCA
ACGGCATCCGCGACAAGCAGTCCGGCAAGACAATCCTGGATTTCCTGAAGTCCGACGGCTTCGCCAACAG
AAACTTCATGGCGCTGATCCACGACGACAGCCTGACCTTTAAAGAGGACATCCAGAAAGCCCAGGTGTCC
GGCCAGGGCGATAGCCTGCACGAGCACATTGCCAATCTCGCCGGCAGCCCCGCCATTAAGAAGGGCATCC
TCCAGACAGTGAAGGTGGTGGACGAGCTGGTGAAAGTGATGGGCCGGCACAAGCCCGAGAACATCGTGAT
CGAAATGGCCAGAGAGAACCAGACCACCCAGAAGGGACAGAAGAACAGTCGCGAGAGAATGAAGCGGATC
GAAGAGGGCATCAAAGAGCTGGGCAGCCAGATCCTGAAAGAACACCCCGTGGAAAACACCCAGCTCCAGA
ACGAGAAGCTGTACCTGTACTACCTCCAGAATGGGCGGGATATGTACGTGGACCAGGAACTGGACATCAA
CCGGCTGTCCGACTACGATGTGGACCATATCGTGCCTCAGAGCTTTCTTAAGGACGACTCCATCGACAAC
AAGGTGCTGACCAGAAGCGACAAGAACCGGGGCAAGAGCGACAACGTGCCCTCCGAAGAGGTCGTGAAGA
AGATGAAGAACTACTGGCGGCAGCTGCTGAACGCCAAGCTGATTACCCAGAGAAAGTTCGACAATCTGAC
CAAGGCCGAGAGAGGCGGCCTGAGCGAACTGGATAAGGCCGGCTTCATCAAGAGACAGCTGGTGGAAACC
CGGGCGATCACAAAGCACGTGGCACAGATCCTGGACTCCCGGATGAACACTAAGTACGACGAGAATGACA
AGCTGATCCGGGAAGTGAAAGTGATCACCCTGAAGTCCAAGCTGGTGTCCGATTTCCGGAAGGATTTCCA
GTTTTACAAAGTGCGCGAGATCAACAACTACCACCACGCCCACGACGCGTACCTGAACGCCGTCGTGGGA
ACCGCCCTGATCAAAAAGTACCCTGCGCTGGGTGGCAAGGTGTACGATGTACGGAAGATGATCGCCAAGA
GCGAGCAGGAAATCGGCAAGGCTACCGCCAAGTACTTCTTCTACAGCAACATCATGAACTTTTTCAAGAC
CGAGATTACCCTGGCCAACGGCGAGATCCGGAAGGCGCCTCTGATCGAGACAAACGGCGAAACCGGGGAG
ATCGTGTGGGATAAGGGCCGGGATTTTGCCACCGTGCGGAAAGTGCTGAGCATGCCCCAAGTGAATATCG
TGAAAAAGACCGAGGTGCAGACAGGCGGCTTCAGCAAAGAGTCTATCCTGCCCAAGAGGAACAGCGATAA
GCTGATCGCCAGAAAGAAGGACTGGGACCCTAAGAAGTACGGCGGCTTCGACAGCCCCACCGTGGCCTAT
TCTGTGCTGGTGGTGGCCAAAGTGGAAAAGGGCAAGTCCAAGAAACTGAAGAGTGTGAAAGAGCTGCTGG
GGATCACCATCATGGAAAGAAGCAGCTTCGAGAAGAATCCCATCGACTTTCTGGAAGCCAAGGGCTACAA
AGAAGTGAAAAAGGACCTGATCATCAAGCTGCCTAAGTACTCCCTGTTCGAGCTGGAAAACGGCCGGAAG
AGAATGCTGGCCTCTGCCGGCGAACTGCAGAAGGGAAACGAACTGGCCCTGCCCTCCAAATATGTGAACT
TCCTGTACCTGGCCAGCCACTATGAGAAGCTGAAGGGCTCCCCCGAGGATAATGAGCAGAAACAGCTGTT
TGTGGAACAGCACAAGCACTACCTGGACGAGATCATCGAGCAGATCAGCGAGTTCTCCAAGAGAGTGATC
CTGGCCGACGCTAATCTGGACAAAGTGCTGTCCGCCTACAACAAGCACCGGGATAAGCCCATCAGAGAGC
AGGCCGAGAATATCATCCACCTGTTTACCCTGACCAATCTGGGAGCCCCTGCCGCCTTCAAGTACTTTGA
CACCACCATCGACCGGAAGAGGTACACCAGCACCAAAGAGGTGCTGGACGCCACCCTGATCCACCAGAGC
ATCACCGGCCTGTACGAGACACGGATCGACCTGTCTCAGCTGGGAGGCGACAAAAGGCCGGCGGCCACGA
AAAAGGCCGGCCAGGCAAAAAAGAAAAAGTAAGAATTCCTAGAGCTCGCTGATCAGCCTCGACTGTGCCT
TCTAGTTGCCAGCCATCTGTTGTTTGCCCCTCCCCCGTGCCTTCCTTGACCCTGGAAGGTGCCACTCCCA
CTGTCCTTTCCTAATAAAATGAGGAAATTGCATCGCATTGTCTGAGTAGGTGTCATTCTATTCTGGGGGG
TGGGGTGGGGCAGGACAGCAAGGGGGAGGATTGGGAAGAGAATAGCAGGCATGCTGGGGAGCGGCCGCAG
GAACCCCTAGTGATGGAGTTGGCCACTCCCTCTCTGCGCGCTCGCTCGCTCACTGAGGCCGGGCGACCAA
AGGTCGCCCGACGCCCGGGCTTTGCCCGGGCGGCCTCAGTGAGCGAGCGAGCGCGCAGCTGCCTGCAGGG
GCGCCTGATGCGGTATTTTCTCCTTACGCATCTGTGCGGTATTTCACACCGCATA
[95 nt withheld, positions 5516-5610]
T
[46 nt withheld, positions 5612-5657]
C
[141 nt withheld, positions 5659-5799]
CCTTTGACGTTGGAGTCCACGTTCTTT
[37 nt withheld, positions 5827-5863]
ACTCTATCTCGGGCTATTCTTTTGATTTATAAGGGATTTTGCCGATTTCGGTCTATTGGTTAAAAAATGA
GCTGATTTAACAAAAATTTAACGCGAATTTTAACAAAATATTAACGTTTACAATTTTATGGTGCACTCTC
AGTACAATCTGCTCTGATGCCGCATAGTTAAGCCAGCCCCGACACCCGCCAACACCCGCTGACGCGCCCT
GACGGGCTTGTCTGCTCCCGGCATCCGCTTACAGACAAGCTGTGACCGTCTCCGGGAGCTGCATGTGTCA
GAGGTTTTCACCGTCATCACCGAAACGCGCGAGACGAAAGGGCCTCGTGATACGCCTATTTTTATAGGTT
AATGTCATGATAATAATGGTTTCTTAGACGTCAGGTGGCACTTTTCGGGGAAATGTGCGCGGAACCCCTA
TTTGTTTATTTTTCTAAATACATTCAAATATGTATCCGCTCATGAGACAATAACCCTGATAAATGCTTCA
ATAATATTGAAAAAGGAAGAGTATGAGTATTCAACATTTCCGTGTCGCCCTTATTCCCTTTTTTGCGGCA
TTTTGCCTTCCTGTTTTTGCTCACCCAGAAACGCTGGTGAAAGTAAAAGATGCTGAAGATCAGTTGGGTG
CACGAGTGGGTTACATCGAACTGGATCTCAACAGCGGTAAGATCCTTGAGAGTTTTCGCCCCGAAGAACG
TTTTCCAATGATGAGCACTTTTAAAGTTCTGCTATGTGGCGCGGTATTATCCCGTATTGACGCCGGGCAA
GAGCAACTCGGTCGCCGCATACACTATTCTCAGAATGACTTGGTTGAGTACTCACCAGTCACAGAAAAGC
ATCTTACGGATGGCATGACAGTAAGAGAATTATGCAGTGCTGCCATAACCATGAGTGATAACACTGCGGC
CAACTTACTTCTGACAACGATCGGAGGACCGAAGGAGCTAACCGCTTTTTTGCACAACATGGGGGATCAT
GTAACTCGCCTTGATCGTTGGGAACCGGAGCTGAATGAAGCCATACCAAACGACGAGCGTGACACCACGA
TGCCTGTAGCAATGGCAACAACGTTGCGCAAACTATTAACTGGCGAACTACTTACTCTAGCTTCCCGGCA
ACAATTAATAGACTGGATGGAGGCGGATAAAGTTGCAGGACCACTTCTGCGCTCGGCCCTTCCGGCTGGC
TGGTTTATTGCTGATAAATCTGGAGCCGGTGAGCGTGGAAGCCGCGGTATCATTGCAGCACTGGGGCCAG
ATGGTAAGCCCTCCCGTATCGTAGTTATCTACACGACGGGGAGTCAGGCAACTATGGATGAACGAAATAG
ACAGATCGCTGAGATAGGTGCCTCACTGATTAAGCATTGGTAACTGTCAGACCAAGTTTACTCATATATA
CTTTAGATTGATTTAAAACTTCATTTTTAATTTAAAAGGATCTAGGTGAAGATCCTTTTTGATAATCTCA
TGACCAAAATCCCTTAACGTGAGTTTTCGTTCCACTGAGCGTCAGACCCCGTAGAAAAGATCAAAGGATC
TTCTTGAGATCCTTTTTTTCTGCGCGTAATCTGCTGCTTGCAAACAAAAAAACCACCGCTACCAGCGGTG
GTTTGTTTGCCGGATCAAGAGCTACCAACTCTTTTTCCGAAGGTAACTGGCTTCAGCAGAGCGCAGATAC
CAAATACTGTTCTTCTAGTGTAGCCGTAGTTAGGCCACCACTTCAAGAACTCTGTAGCACCGCCTACATA
CCTCGCTCTGCTAATCCTGTTACCAGTGGCTGCTGCCAGTGGCGATAAGTCGTGTCTTACCGGGTTGGAC
TCAAGACGATAGTTACCGGATAAGGCGCAGCGGTCGGGCTGAACGGGGGGTTCGTGCACACAGCCCAGCT
TGGAGCGAACGACCTACACCGAACTGAGATACCTACAGCGTGAGCTATGAGAAAGCGCCACGCTTCCCGA
AGGGAGAAAGGCGGACAGGTATCCGGTAAGCGGCAGGGTCGGAACAGGAGAGCGCACGAGGGAGCTTCCA
GGGGGAAACGCCTGGTATCTTTATAGTCCTGTCGGGTTTCGCCACCTCTGACTTGAGCGTCGATTTTTGT
GATGCTCGTCAGGGGGGCGGAGCCTATGGAAAAACGCCAGCAACGCGGCCTTTTTACGGTTCCTGGCCTT
TTGCTGGCCTTTTGCTCACATG
Features (pLannotate 1.2.2; 15 found; start..end, strand, type, name):
     12..297     +  enhancer       CMV enhancer: human cytomegalovirus immediate early enhancer; contains an 18-bp deletion relative to the standard CMV enhancer
    299..576     +  promoter       chicken β-actin promoter: No description available
    577..804     +  intron         hybrid intron: hybrid between chicken β-actin (CBA) and minute virus of mice (MMV) introns (Gray et al., 2011)
    942..3951    +  CDS            eSpCas9(1.1) (fragment): Cas9 endonuclease from the Streptococcus pyogenes Type II CRISPR/Cas system, mutated to improve targeting specificity (Slaymaker et al., 2016) carries the mutations K848A, K1003A, and R1060A
   3956..5021    +  CDS            Cas9(C) (fragment): C-terminal portion of Streptococcus pyogenes Cas9 (Zetsche et al., 2015)
   5022..5069    +  CDS            nucleoplasmin NLS: bipartite nuclear localization signal from nucleoplasmin
   5103..5214    +  polyA_signal   bGH poly(A) signal: bovine growth hormone polyadenylation signal
   5319..5459    +  repeat_region  AAV2 ITR: inverted terminal repeat of adeno-associated virus serotype 2 inverted
   5464..5515    -  misc_feature   bom (fragment): basis of mobility region from pBR322
   5534..5989    +  rep_origin     f1 ori (sequence partly withheld): f1 bacteriophage origin of replication; arrow indicates direction of (+) strand synthesis
   5990..6039    -  misc_feature   bom (fragment): basis of mobility region from pBR322
   6141..6176    -  CDS            rop (fragment): Rop protein, which maintains plasmids at low copy number; rop
   6271..6375    +  promoter       AmpR promoter: bla
   6376..7236    +  CDS            AmpR: β-lactamase; bla; confers resistance to ampicillin, carbenicillin, and related antibiotics
   7407..7995    +  rep_origin     ori: high-copy-number ColE1/pMB1/pBR322/pUC origin of replication
