[The description below was written by a language model from this plasmid's Addgene catalogue record and pLannotate feature annotations shown in this document.]
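Description:
B-HeFSpCas9-A848K is a mammalian expression plasmid for a human codon-optimized, increased-fidelity variant of Streptococcus pyogenes Cas9. It is built on a pX330-like backbone from which the U6-sgRNA cassette has been removed, so it supplies the nuclease only and any guide RNA must come from a separate construct. In bacteria it is maintained as a high-copy plasmid through a ColE1/pUC-type origin and selected with ampicillin via the β-lactamase gene. An f1 phage origin and a single annotated AAV2 ITR are also present, as are short bom and rop fragments. The record assigns no function to these elements.

Expression is driven by the CBh promoter, which appears in the feature table as its three parts: a CMV enhancer, the chicken β-actin promoter and a hybrid CBA/MVM intron. The roughly 4.25 kb Cas9 coding region carries an N-terminal 3xFLAG tag according to the catalogue entry, although the tag is not called in the annotation. It ends in a bipartite nucleoplasmin nuclear localization signal and is followed by a bGH polyadenylation signal. The listed substitutions are N497A, R661A, Q695A, Q926A, K1003A and R1060A, and residues 1005-1013 are replaced by two glycines. These alanine changes are of the type used in high-fidelity and enhanced-specificity Cas9 variants. The name suggests that position 848 is lysine rather than the alanine found in eSpCas9(1.1), but the mutation field does not say this explicitly. The annotation tool splits the open reading frame into an eSpCas9(1.1)-like fragment and a C-terminal Cas9 fragment, probably because of these modifications. The sequence record is labelled a partial NGS result. The plasmid is intended for genome editing in mammalian cells where reduced off-target cleavage is wanted.
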