Addgene plasmid #207369: B-HeFSpCas9-A848K
Purpose: Expression plasmid for human codon-optimized increased-fidelity (i.e. high-fidelity) SpCas9 variant
Depositing lab: Ervin Welker. Depositing organization: HUN-REN Research Centre for Natural Sciences. Publication: A cleavage rule for selection of increased-fidelity SpCas9 variants with high efficiency and no detectable off-targets. Kulcsar PI, Talas A, Ligeti Z, Toth E, Rakvacs Z, Bartos Z, Krausz SL, Welker A, Vegi VL, Huszar K, Welker E. Nat Commun. 2023 Sep 16;14(1):5746. doi: 10.1038/s41467-023-41393-5. PubMed 37717069.
Backbone
  Vector backbone: pX330-like (without U6-sgRNA coding sequence)
  Vector type: Mammalian Expression, CRISPR
Growth in bacteria
  Bacterial resistance: Ampicillin, 100 μg/mL
  Growth temperature: 37°C
  Growth strain: DH5alpha
  Copy number: High Copy
Gene/Insert
  Gene/Insert name: B-HeFSpCas9-A848K
  Species: S. pyogenes
  Insert size (bp): 4251
  Mutation: N497A, R661A, Q695A, Q926A, K1003A, R1060A, amino acids 1005-1013 replaced with two glycine
  Promoter: CBh
  Tag / fusion protein: 3xFLAG (N terminal on insert)
  Cloning method: Gibson Cloning
Terms and licenses: Academic/Nonprofit Terms; Industry Terms: Not Available to Industry
Depositor comments: Please visit https://doi.org/10.1101/2022.08.16.504097 for bioRxiv preprint
How to cite: B-HeFSpCas9-A848K was a gift from Ervin Welker (Addgene plasmid # 207369 ; http://n2t.net/addgene:207369 ; RRID:Addgene_207369)
